>Addgene plasmid #32748 | pCAGFP | addgene full sequence | sequence record 405023 | Addgene NGS Result
TAGTTATTAATAGTAATCAATTACGGGGTCATTAGTTCATAGCCCATATATGGAGTTCCGCGTTACATAA
CTTACGGTAAATGGCCCGCCTGGCTGACCGCCCAACGACCCCCGCCCATTGACGTCAATAATGACGTATG
TTCCCATAGTAACGCCAATAGGGACTTTCCATTGACGTCAATGGGTGGAGTATTTACGGTAAACTGCCCA
CTTGGCAGTACATCAAGTGTATCATATGCCAAGTACGCCCCCTATTGACGTCAATGACGGTAAATGGCCC
GCCTGGCATTATGCCCAGTACATGACCTTATGGGACTTTCCTACTTGGCAGTACATCTACGTATTAGTCA
TCGCTATTACCATGGTGATGCGGTTTTGGCAGTACATCAATGGGCGTGGATAGCGGTTTGACTCACGGGG
ATTTCCAAGTCTCCACCCCATTGACGTCAATGGGAGTTTGTTTTGGCACCAAAATCAACGGGACTTTCCA
AAATGTCGTAACAACTCCGCCCCATTGACGCAAATGGGCGGTAGGCGTGTACGGTGGGAGGTCTATATAA
GCAGAGCTGGTTTAGTGAACCGTCAGATCCGCTAGCGCTACCGGTCGCCACCATGGTGAGCAAGGGCGAG
GAGCTGTTCACCGGGGTGGTGCCCATCCTGGTCGAGCTGGACGGCGACGTAAACGGCCACAAGTTCAGCG
TGTCCGGCGAGGGCGAGGGCGATGCCACCTACGGCAAGCTGACCCTGAAGTTCATCTGCACCACCGGCAA
GCTGCCCGTGCCCTGGCCCACCCTCGTGACCACCTTCACCTACGGCGTGCAGTGCTTCAGCCGCTACCCC
GACCACATGAAGCAGCACGACTTCTTCAAGTCCGCCATGCCCGAAGGCTACGTCCAGGAGCGCACCATCT
TCTTCAAGGACGACGGCAACTACAAGACCCGCGCCGAGGTGAAGTTCGAGGGCGACACCCTGGTGAACCG
CATCGAGCTGAAGGGCATCGACTTCAAGGAGGACGGCAACATCCTGGGGCACAAGCTGGAGTACAACTAC
AACAGCCACAACGTCTATATCATGGCCGACAAGCAGAAGAACGGCATCAAGGTGAACTTCAAGATCCGCC
ACAACATCGAGGACGGCAGCGTGCAGCTCGCCGACCACTACCAGCAGAACACCCCCATCGGCGACGGCCC
CGTGCTGCTGCCCGACAACCACTACCTGAGCACCCAGTCCGCCCTGAGCAAAGACCCCAACGAGAAGCGC
GATCACATGGTCCTGCTGGAGTTCGTGACCGCCGCCGGGATCACTCACGGCATGGACGAGCTGTACAAGG
ATGAGGTCGATTTTCAGGGGCCATGCAATGATTCGTCAGACCCTCTGGTCGTGGCTGCCTCCATTATTGG
TATTCTGCACCTGATCCTGTGGATTCTGGATCGTCTGTAAGAATTCTGCAGTCGACGGTACCGCGGGCCC
GGGATCCACCGGATCTAGATAACTGATCATAATCAGCCATACCACATTTGTAGAGGTTTTACTTGCTTTA
AAAAACCTCCCACACCTCCCCCTGAACCTGAAACATAAAATGAATGCAATTGTTGTTGTTAACTTGTTTA
TTGCAGCTTATAATGGTTACAAATAAAGCAATAGCATCACAAATTTCACAAATAAAGCATTTTTTTCACT
GCATTCTAGTTGTGGTTTGTCCAAACTCATCAATGTATCTTAACGCGTAAATTGTAAGCGTTAATATTTT
GTTAAAATTCGCGTTAAATTTTTGTTAAATCAGCTCATTTTTTAACCAATAGGCCGAAATCGGCAAAATC
CCTTATAAATCAAAAGAATAGACCGAGATAGGGTTGAGTGTTGTTCCAGTTTGGAACAAGAGTCCACTAT
TAAAGAACGTGGACTCCAACGTCAAAGG
[49 nt withheld, positions 1919-1967]
T
[91 nt withheld, positions 1969-2059]
G
[124 nt withheld, positions 2061-2184]
CAGGTGGCACTTTTCGGGGAAATGTGCGCGGAACCCCTATTTGTTTATTTTTCTAAATACATTCAAATAT
GTATCCGCTCATGAGACAATAACCCTGATAAATGCTTCAATAATATTGAAAAAGGAAGAGTCCTGAGGCG
GAAAGAACCAGCTGTGGAATGTGTGTCAGTTAGGGTGTGGAAAGTCCCCAGGCTCCCCAGCAGGCAGAAG
TATGCAAAGCATGCATCTCAATTAGTCAGCAACCAGGTGTGGAAAGTCCCCAGGCTCCCCAGCAGGCAGA
AGTATGCAAAGCATGCATCTCAATTAGTCAGCAACCATAGTCCCGCCCCTAACTCCGCCCATCCCGCCCC
TAACTCCGCCCAGTTCCGCCCATTCTCCGCCCCATGGCTGACTAATTTTTTTTATTTATGCAGAGGCCGA
GGCCGCCTCGGCCTCTGAGCTATTCCAGAAGTAGTGAGGAGGCTTTTTTGGAGGCCTAGGCTTTTGCAAA
GATCGATCAAGAGACAGGATGAGGATCGTTTCGCATGATTGAACAAGATGGATTGCACGCAGGTTCTCCG
GCCGCTTGGGTGGAGAGGCTATTCGGCTATGACTGGGCACAACAGACAATCGGCTGCTCTGATGCCGCCG
TGTTCCGGCTGTCAGCGCAGGGGCGCCCGGTTCTTTTTGTCAAGACCGACCTGTCCGGTGCCCTGAATGA
ACTGCAAGACGAGGCAGCGCGGCTATCGTGGCTGGCCACGACGGGCGTTCCTTGCGCAGCTGTGCTCGAC
GTTGTCACTGAAGCGGGAAGGGACTGGCTGCTATTGGGCGAAGTGCCGGGGCAGGATCTCCTGTCATCTC
ACCTTGCTCCTGCCGAGAAAGTATCCATCATGGCTGATGCAATGCGGCGGCTGCATACGCTTGATCCGGC
TACCTGCCCATTCGACCACCAAGCGAAACATCGCATCGAGCGAGCACGTACTCGGATGGAAGCCGGTCTT
GTCGATCAGGATGATCTGGACGAAGAGCATCAGGGGCTCGCGCCAGCCGAACTGTTCGCCAGGCTCAAGG
CGAGCATGCCCGACGGCGAGGATCTCGTCGTGACCCATGGCGATGCCTGCTTGCCGAATATCATGGTGGA
AAATGGCCGCTTTTCTGGATTCATCGACTGTGGCCGGCTGGGTGTGGCGGACCGCTATCAGGACATAGCG
TTGGCTACCCGTGATATTGCTGAAGAGCTTGGCGGCGAATGGGCTGACCGCTTCCTCGTGCTTTACGGTA
TCGCCGCTCCCGATTCGCAGCGCATCGCCTTCTATCGCCTTCTTGACGAGTTCTTCTGAGCGGGACTCTG
GGGTTCGAAATGACCGACCAAGCGACGCCCAACCTGCCATCACGAGATTTCGATTCCACCGCCGCCTTCT
ATGAAAGGTTGGGCTTCGGAATCGTTTTCCGGGACGCCGGCTGGATGATCCTCCAGCGCGGGGATCTCAT
GCTGGAGTTCTTCGCCCACCCTAGGGGGAGGCTAACTGAAACACGGAAGGAGACAATACCGGAAGGAACC
CGCGCTATGACGGCAATAAAAAGACAGAATAAAACGCACGGTGTTGGGTCGTTTGTTCATAAACGCGGGG
TTCGGTCCCAGGGCTGGCACTCTGTCGATACCCCACCGAGACCCCATTGGGGCCAATACGCCCGCGTTTC
TTCCTTTTCCCCACCCCACCCCCCAAGTTCGGGTGAAGGCCCAGGGCTCGCAGCCAACGTCGGGGCGGCA
GGCCCTGCCATAGCCTCAGGTTACTCATATATACTTTAGATTGATTTAAAACTTCATTTTTAATTTAAAA
GGATCTAGGTGAAGATCCTTTTTGATAATCTCATGACCAAAATCCCTTAACGTGAGTTTTCGTTCCACTG
AGCGTCAGACCCCGTAGAAAAGATCAAAGGATCTTCTTGAGATCCTTTTTTTCTGCGCGTAATCTGCTGC
TTGCAAACAAAAAAACCACCGCTACCAGCGGTGGTTTGTTTGCCGGATCAAGAGCTACCAACTCTTTTTC
CGAAGGTAACTGGCTTCAGCAGAGCGCAGATACCAAATACTGTTCTTCTAGTGTAGCCGTAGTTAGGCCA
CCACTTCAAGAACTCTGTAGCACCGCCTACATACCTCGCTCTGCTAATCCTGTTACCAGTGGCTGCTGCC
AGTGGCGATAAGTCGTGTCTTACCGGGTTGGACTCAAGACGATAGTTACCGGATAAGGCGCAGCGGTCGG
GCTGAACGGGGGGTTCGTGCACACAGCCCAGCTTGGAGCGAACGACCTACACCGAACTGAGATACCTACA
GCGTGAGCTATGAGAAAGCGCCACGCTTCCCGAAGGGAGAAAGGCGGACAGGTATCCGGTAAGCGGCAGG
GTCGGAACAGGAGAGCGCACGAGGGAGCTTCCAGGGGGAAACGCCTGGTATCTTTATAGTCCTGTCGGGT
TTCGCCACCTCTGACTTGAGCGTCGATTTTTGTGATGCTCGTCAGGGGGGCGGAGCCTATGGAAAAACGC
CAGCAACGCGGCCTTTTTACGGTTCCTGGCCTTTTGCTGGCCTTTTGCTCACATGTTCTTTCCTGCGTTA
TCCCCTGATTCTGTGGATAACCGTATTACCGCCATGCAT
Features (pLannotate 1.2.2; 15 found; start..end, strand, type, name):
     61..364     +  enhancer       CMV enhancer: human cytomegalovirus immediate early enhancer
    365..568     +  promoter       CMV promoter: human cytomegalovirus (CMV) immediate early promoter
    613..1329    +  CDS            yEGFP: yEGFP is a fluorescent protein published in 1997.
   1354..1437    +  CDS            M (fragment): M2_I40A0 - Also known as M2. Experimental evidence at protein level: Swiss-Prot protein existence level 1. Forms a proton-selective ion channel that is necessary for the efficient release of the viral genome during virus entry. After attaching to the cell surface, the virion enters the cell by endocytosis. Acidification of the endosome triggers M2 ion channel activity. The influx of protons into virion interior is believed to disrupt interactions between the viral ribonucleoprotein (RNP), matrix protein 1 (M1), and lipid bilayers, thereby freeing the viral genome from interaction with viral pr
   1441..1477    +  misc_feature   MCS (fragment): multiple cloning site
   1494..1578    +  CDS            large T antigen (fragment): large T antigen from SV40 (simian virus 40)
   1601..1722    +  polyA_signal   SV40 poly(A) signal: SV40 polyadenylation signal
   1756..2184    -  rep_origin     f1 ori (sequence partly withheld): f1 bacteriophage origin of replication; arrow indicates direction of (+) strand synthesis
   2211..2315    +  promoter       AmpR promoter: bla
   2317..2674    +  promoter       SV40 promoter: SV40 enhancer and early promoter
   2709..3503    +  CDS            NeoR/KanR: aminoglycoside phosphotransferase from Tn5; aph(3')-II (or nptII); confers resistance to neomycin, kanamycin, and G418 (Geneticin®)
   3524..3676    +  CDS            ble (fragment): BLE_KLEPN - Experimental evidence at protein level: Swiss-Prot protein existence level 1. Binding protein with a strong affinity to the bleomycin family of antibiotics. Binds to CL990; an antimitotic-antibiotic compound. From Klebsiella pneumoniae.
   3735..3782    +  polyA_signal   HSV TK poly(A) signal: herpes simplex virus thymidine kinase polyadenylation signal (Cole and Stacy, 1985)
   3873..3889    -  polyA_signal   bGH poly(A) signal (fragment): bovine growth hormone polyadenylation signal
   4111..4699    +  rep_origin     ori: high-copy-number ColE1/pMB1/pBR322/pUC origin of replication
