[The description below was written by a language model from this plasmid's Addgene catalogue record and pLannotate feature annotations shown in this document.]
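Description:
pCAGFP is a mammalian expression plasmid built on the pmKate2-C backbone, with the sequenced record totalling about 4.8 kb. It encodes CA-GFP, a caspase-activatable "dark-to-bright" GFP reporter. It replicates in E. coli at high copy from a ColE1/pUC-type origin and also carries an f1 origin. A single Tn5 aminoglycoside phosphotransferase gene (NeoR/KanR) serves both hosts: the bacterial bla promoter drives it for kanamycin selection, and the SV40 enhancer/early promoter, paired with the HSV TK polyadenylation signal, drives it for G418 selection in mammalian cells. The short "ble", bGH poly(A) and large T antigen fragments in the feature table look like backbone remnants or partial annotation matches rather than functional elements.

The payload was cloned between NheI and EcoRI, downstream of the CMV immediate-early enhancer and promoter and upstream of the SV40 poly(A) signal. It is a GFP coding sequence carrying the S65T mutation, which the automated annotation labels yEGFP. Its C terminus is fused to a short linker containing the DEVD caspase-7 recognition site, followed by a 27-residue quenching peptide derived from the transmembrane region of influenza M2. The M2 fragment appears in the feature table immediately after the GFP reading frame. According to the depositor, the linker was first inserted as a different sequence and then mutated to the caspase cleavage motif.

In the intact fusion the M2-derived peptide keeps GFP non-fluorescent, so caspase cleavage at DEVD would be expected to release the peptide and allow fluorescence to develop, giving a genetically encoded readout of caspase activity. The depositor's comments say the construct was used for expression and purification of CA-GFP protein, although the CMV-driven backbone is designed for mammalian expression.
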