Addgene plasmid #32748: pCAGFP
Depositing lab: Jeanne Hardy. Depositing organization: University of Massachusetts, Amherst. Publication: Mechanism of a genetically encoded dark-to-bright reporter for caspase activity. Nicholls SB, Chu J, Abbruzzese G, Tremblay KD, Hardy JA. J Biol Chem. 2011 Jul 15;286(28):24977-86. Epub 2011 May 10. 10.1074/jbc.M111.221648 PubMed 21558267.
Backbone
  Vector backbone: pmKate2-C
  Backbone manufacturer: Clontech
  Backbone size w/o insert (bp): 3970
  Vector type: Mammalian Expression
  Selectable markers: Neomycin (select with G418)
Growth in bacteria
  Bacterial resistance: Kanamycin, 50 μg/mL
  Growth temperature: 37°C
  Growth strain: DH5alpha
  Copy number: High Copy
Gene/Insert
  Gene/Insert name: GFP
  Insert size (bp): 854
  Mutation: S65T
  Promoter: CMV
  Tag / fusion protein: DEVDFQGPCNDSSDPLVVAASIIGILHLILWILDRL (C terminal on insert)
  Cloning method: Restriction Enzyme; 5′ cloning site NheI (not destroyed); 3′ cloning site EcoRI (not destroyed)
  Sequencing primers: 5′ CMV-F; 3′ SV40pA-R
Terms and licenses: Academic/Nonprofit Terms; Industry Terms: Not Available to Industry
Depositor comments: The gene for dark GFP (S65T) (referred to as GFP from this point forward) was created by PCR amplifying the GFP gene using a reverse primer that also encoded the 27 amino acid quenching peptide derived from the transmembrane region of influenza M2. A sequence encoding the linker (LEVLFQGP) was then inserted between the EGFP and M2 genes using the QuikChange mutagenesis (Stratagene) approach. The newly inserted linker sequence was then mutated to encode the caspase-7 cleavage recognition site (DEVDFQGP). The final sequence of CA-GFP protein is GFP with the fusion of DEVDFQGPCNDSSDPLVVAASIIGILHLILWILDRL at the C terminus. This construct was used for expression and purification of CA-GFP.
How to cite: pCAGFP was a gift from Jeanne Hardy (Addgene plasmid # 32748 ; http://n2t.net/addgene:32748 ; RRID:Addgene_32748)
