>Addgene plasmid #32748 | pCAGFP | addgene partial sequence | sequence record 38705 | EGFP-C 5'-CATGGTCCTGCTGGAGTTCGTG-3'
GGCATGGACGAGCTGTACAAGGATGAGGTCGATTTTCAGGGGCCATGCAATGATTCGTCAGACCCTCTGG
TCGTGGCTGCCTCCATTATTGGTATTCTGCACCTGATCCTGTGGATTCTGGATCGTCTGTAAGAATTCTG
CAGTCGACGGTACCGCGGGCCCGGGATCCACCGGATCTAGATAACTGATCATAATCAGCCATACCACATT
TGTAGAGGTTTTACTTGCTTTAAAAAACCTCCCACACCTCCCCCTGAACCTGAAACATAAAATGAATGCA
ATTGTTGTTGTTAACTTGTTTATTGCAGCTTATAATGGTTACAAATAAAGCAATAGCATCACAAATTTCA
CAAATAAAGCATTTTTTTCACTGCATTCTAGTTGTGGTTTGTCCAAACTCATCAATGTATCTTAACGCGT
AAATTGTAAGCGTTAATATTTTGTTAAAATTCGCGTTAAATTTTTGTTAAATCAGCTCATTTTTTAACCA
ATAGGCCGAAATCGGCAAAATCCCTTATAAATCAAAAGAATAGACCGAGATAGGGTTGAGTGTTGTTCCA
GTTTGGAACAAGAGTCCACTATTAAAGAACGTGGACTCCAACGTCAAAGG
[49 nt withheld, positions 611-659]
T
[91 nt withheld, positions 661-751]
G
[102 nt withheld, positions 753-854]
