>Addgene plasmid #32748 | pCAGFP | addgene partial sequence | sequence record 39790 | SV40pA-R 5'-GAAATTTGTGATGCTATTGC-3'
GCTGCATAACAGTTAACAACAACAATTGCATTCATTTTATGTTTCAGGTTCAGGGGGAGGTGTGGGAGGT
TTTTTAAAGCAAGTAAAACCTCTACAAATGTGGTATGGCTGATTATGATCAGTTATCTAGATCCGGTGGA
TCCCGGGCCCGCGGTACCGTCGACTGCAGAATTCTTACAGACGATCCAGAATCCACAGGATCAGGTGCAG
AATACCAATAATGGAGGCAGCCACGACCAGAGGGTCTGACGAATCATTGCATGGCCCCTGAAAATCGACC
TCATCCTTGTACAGCTCGTCCATGCCGTGAGTGATCCCGGCGGCGGTCACGAACTCCAGCAGGACCATGT
GATCGCGCTTCTCGTTGGGGTCTTTGCTCAGGGCGGACTGGGTGCTCAGGTAGTGGTTGTCGGGCAGCAG
CACGGGGCCGTCGCCGATGGGGGTGTTCTGCTGGTAGTGGTCGGCGAGCTGCACGCTGCCGTCCTCGATG
TTGTGGCGGATCTTGAAGTTCACCTTGATGCCGTTCTTCTGCTTGTCGGCCATGATATAGACGTTGTGGC
TGTTGTAGTTGTACTCCAGCTTGTGCCCCAGGATGTTGCCGTCCTCCTTGAAGTCGATGCCCTTCAGCTC
GATGCGGTTCACCAGGGTGTCGCCCTCGAACTTCACCTCGGCGCGGGTCTTGTAGTTGCCGTCGTCCTTG
AAGAAGATGGTGCGCTCCTGGACGTAGCCTTCGGGCATGGCGGACTTGAAGAAGTCGTGCTGCTTCATGT
GGTCGGGGTAGCGGCTGAAGCACTGCACGCCGTAGTGAAGGTGGTCACGAGGGTGGGCCAGGGCACGGGC
AGCTTGCCGGTGGTGCAGATGAACTTCAGGGTCAGCTTGCCGTA
